Addgene plasmid #129378: pRSAN-QUEEN 84BP
Purpose: a variation of QUEEN ATP sensor
Depositing lab: Yasushi Okada. Depositing organization: RIKEN Center for Biosystems Dynamics Research, Kobe. Publication: Live cell imaging of metabolic heterogeneity by quantitative fluorescent ATP indicator protein, QUEEN-37C. Yaginuma H, Okada Y. bioRxiv 2021.10.08.463131 10.1101/2021.10.08.463131.
Backbone
  Vector backbone: pRSET B
  Vector type: Bacterial Expression
Growth in bacteria
  Bacterial resistance: Ampicillin, 100 μg/mL
  Growth temperature: 37°C
  Growth strain: DH5alpha
  Copy number: High Copy
Gene/Insert
  Gene/Insert name: QUEEN TogBP (84BP) N/A
  Species: Synthetic
  Cloning method: Restriction Enzyme; 5′ cloning site Unknown (unknown if destroyed)
Terms and licenses: Academic/Nonprofit Terms; Industry Terms: Not Available to Industry
Depositor comments: Depositor Adm #1229 . Please visit https://www.biorxiv.org/content/10.1101/2021.10.08.463131v1 for bioRxiv preprint.
How to cite: pRSAN-QUEEN 84BP was a gift from Yasushi Okada (Addgene plasmid # 129378 ; http://n2t.net/addgene:129378 ; RRID:Addgene_129378)
