[The description below was written by a language model from this plasmid's Addgene catalogue record and pLannotate feature annotations shown in this document.]
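Description:
pRSAN-QUEEN 84BP is a roughly 4 kb bacterial expression plasmid built on the pRSET B backbone. It encodes a variant of the QUEEN family of genetically encoded fluorescent ATP indicators. It is maintained in E. coli through a high-copy ColE1/pUC-type origin and selected with ampicillin via the β-lactamase gene under its own promoter. An f1 phage origin is also present, which in principle allows single-stranded DNA production. Short lacZα and lacI fragments flagged by the annotation appear to be backbone remnants rather than functional genes.

The expression cassette is driven by a T7 promoter followed by the phage T7 gene 10 ribosome binding site, and it ends at a T7 terminator, so expression requires a host that supplies T7 RNA polymerase. The open reading frame begins with the usual pRSET N-terminal leader. This comprises a short tag segment (annotated as a capTEV fragment, most likely the 6xHis portion), the T7 gene 10 leader, and an Xpress epitope with an enterokinase cleavage site, which together support purification and detection.

The sensor itself consists of a green fluorescent protein annotated as cEGFP, inserted between two pieces of the ATP synthase ε subunit (atpC). The N-terminal piece matches Bacillus subtilis and the shorter C-terminal piece matches Bacillus PS3, indicating a chimeric ATP-binding domain. In this sensor design, ATP binding to the ε subunit changes its conformation, and this alters the fluorescence properties of the embedded fluorescent protein. The record describes the insert only as a synthetic QUEEN variation and does not state its affinity or the cloning sites. The associated work concerns quantitative imaging of ATP in living cells, and this plasmid is suited to producing the recombinant sensor protein in bacteria.
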