Features (pLannotate 1.2.2; 16 found; start..end, strand, type, name):
      1..19      +  promoter       T7 promoter: promoter for bacteriophage T7 RNA polymerase
     51..73      +  RBS            RBS: efficient ribosome binding site from bacteriophage T7 gene 10 (Olins and Rangwala, 1989)
     93..113     +  CDS            capTEV™ (fragment): composite tag for in vivo biotinylation, TEV protease cleavage, and 6xHis tagging
    114..146     +  CDS            T7 tag (gene 10 leader): leader peptide from bacteriophage T7 gene 10 promotes efficient translation in E. coli
    150..173     +  CDS            Xpress™ tag: Xpress™ epitope tag, including an enterokinase recognition and cleavage site
    180..503     +  CDS            atpC (fragment): ATPE_BACSU - Experimental evidence at protein level: Swiss-Prot protein existence level 1. Produces ATP from ADP in the presence of a proton gradient across the membrane. From Bacillus subtilis (strain 168).
    519..1241    +  CDS            cEGFP: cEGFP is a basic (constitutively fluorescent) green fluorescent protein published in 2008, derived from Aequorea victoria.
   1248..1319    +  CDS            atpC (fragment): ATPE_BACP3 - Experimental evidence at protein level: Swiss-Prot protein existence level 1. Produces ATP from ADP in the presence of a proton gradient across the membrane. From Bacillus sp. (strain PS3).
   1340..1389    +  CDS            SET1 (fragment): solubility-enhancement tag derived from T7 phage gene 10B
   1397..1444    +  terminator     T7 terminator: transcription terminator for bacteriophage T7 RNA polymerase
   1470..1536    +  CDS            lacZα (fragment): LacZα fragment of β-galactosidase; lacZ fragment
   1541..1969    +  rep_origin     f1 ori (sequence partly withheld): f1 bacteriophage origin of replication; arrow indicates direction of (+) strand synthesis
   2022..2126    +  promoter       AmpR promoter: bla
   2127..2987    +  CDS            AmpR: β-lactamase; bla; confers resistance to ampicillin, carbenicillin, and related antibiotics
   3158..3746    +  rep_origin     ori: high-copy-number ColE1/pMB1/pBR322/pUC origin of replication
   3929..3982    +  CDS            lacI (fragment): lac repressor; lacI; The lac repressor binds to the lac operator to inhibit transcription in E. coli. This inhibition can be relieved by adding lactose or isopropyl-β-D-thiogalactopyranoside (IPTG).
>Addgene plasmid #129378 | pRSAN-QUEEN 84BP | addgene full sequence | sequence record 260022 | Addgene NGS Result
TAATACGACTCACTATAGGGAGACCACAACGGTTTCCCTCTAGAAATAATTTTGTTTAACTTTAAGAAGG
AGATATACATATGCGGGGTTCTCATCATCATCATCATCATGGTATGGCTAGCATGACTGGTGGACAGCAA
ATGGGTCGGGATCTGTACGACGATGACGATAAGGATCCGATGAAAACTGTGAAAGTGAATATAACAACCC
CTGATGGGCCAGTCTACGACGCTGATATCGAGATGGTGTCCGTGCGGGCCGAGAGTGGTGATCTCGGCAT
CCTCCCCGGTCACATTCCCACAAAGGCCCCACTGAAGATCGGAGCTGTGCGGCTGAAGAAGGACGGCCAA
ACCGAGATGGTCGCAGTCTCAGGCGGCACTGTTGAAGTGCGGCCTGACCACGTTACCATTAATGCTCAAG
CCGCTGAACGGGCGGAGGACATTGACGTCCTCCGCGCCAAAGCGGCGAAAGAGCGGGCGGAGCGCCGCCT
GCAAAGCCAGACCCGTTACAACAGCCACAACGTCTATATCATGGCCGACAAGCAGAAGAACGGCATCAAG
GTGAACTTCAAGATCCGCCACAACATCGAGGACGGCAGCGTGCAGCTCGCCGACCACTACCAGCAGAACA
CCCCCATCGGCGACGGCCCCGTGCTGCTGCCCGACAACCACTACCTGAGCACCCAGTCCAAGCTGAGCAA
AGACCCCAACGAGAAGCGCGATCACATGGTCCTGCTGGAGTTCGTGACCGCCGCCGGGATCACTCTCGGC
ATGGACGAGCTGTACAAGGGTGGCACCGGAGGGAGCATGGTGAGCAAGGGCGAGGAGCTGTTCACCGGGG
TGGTGCCCATCCTGGTCGAGCTGGACGGCGACGTAAACGGCCACAAGTTCAGCGTGTCCGGCGAGGGCGA
GGGCGATGCCACCTACGGCAAGCTGACCCTGAAGTTCATCTGCACCACCGGCAAGCTGCCCGTGCCCTGG
CCCACCCTCGTGACCACCCTGACCTACGGCGTGCAGTGCTTCAGCCGCTACCCCGACCACATGAAGCAGC
ACGACTTCTTCAAGTCCGCCATGCCCGAAGGCTACGTCCAGGAGCGCACCATCTTCTTCAAGGACGACGG
CAACTACAAGACCCGCGCCGAGGTGAAGTTCGAGGGCGACACCCTGGTGAACCGCATCGAGCTGAAGGGC
ATCGACTTCAAGGAGGACGGCAACATCCTGGGGCACAAGCTGGAGTACAACCTGGGTGACATCGACTTCA
AACGGGCCGAACTGGCGTTAAAACGCGCCATGAACCGTTTGAGCGTTGCGGAAATGAAGTGAATTCGAAG
CTTGATCCGGCTGCTAACAAAGCCCGAAAGGAAGCTGAGTTGGCTGCTGCCACCGCTGAGCAATAACTAG
CATAACCCCTTGGGGCCTCTAAACGGGTCTTGAGGGGTTTTTTGCTGAAAGGAGGAACTATATCCGGATC
TGGCGTAATAGCGAAGAGGCCCGCACCGATCGCCCTTCCCAACAGTTGCGCAGCCTGAATGGCGAATGGG
[124 nt withheld, positions 1541-1664]
C
[91 nt withheld, positions 1666-1756]
A
[49 nt withheld, positions 1758-1806]
CCTTTGACGTTGGAGTCCACGTTCTTT
[37 nt withheld, positions 1834-1870]
ACCCTATCTCGGTCTATTCTTTTGATTTATAAGGGATTTTGCCGATTTCGGCCTATTGGTTAAAAAATGA
GCTGATTTAACAAAAATTTAACGCGAATTTTAACAAAATATTAACGCTTACAATTTAGGTGGCACTTTTC
GGGGAAATGTGCGCGGAACCCCTATTTGTTTATTTTTCTAAATACATTCAAATATGTATCCGCTCATGAG
ACAATAACCCTGATAAATGCTTCAATAATATTGAAAAAGGAAGAGTATGAGTATTCAACATTTCCGTGTC
GCCCTTATTCCCTTTTTTGCGGCATTTTGCCTTCCTGTTTTTGCTCACCCAGAAACGCTGGTGAAAGTAA
AAGATGCTGAAGATCAGTTGGGTGCACGAGTGGGTTACATCGAACTGGATCTCAACAGCGGTAAGATCCT
TGAGAGTTTTCGCCCCGAAGAACGTTTTCCAATGATGAGCACTTTTAAAGTTCTGCTATGTGGCGCGGTA
TTATCCCGTATTGACGCCGGGCAAGAGCAACTCGGTCGCCGCATACACTATTCTCAGAATGACTTGGTTG
AGTACTCACCAGTCACAGAAAAGCATCTTACGGATGGCATGACAGTAAGAGAATTATGCAGTGCTGCCAT
AACCATGAGTGATAACACTGCGGCCAACTTACTTCTGACAACGATCGGAGGACCGAAGGAGCTAACCGCT
TTTTTGCACAACATGGGGGATCATGTAACTCGCCTTGATCGTTGGGAACCGGAGCTGAATGAAGCCATAC
CAAACGACGAGCGTGACACCACGATGCCTGTAGCAATGGCAACAACGTTGCGCAAACTATTAACTGGCGA
ACTACTTACTCTAGCTTCCCGGCAACAATTAATAGACTGGATGGAGGCGGATAAAGTTGCAGGACCACTT
CTGCGCTCGGCCCTTCCGGCTGGCTGGTTTATTGCTGATAAATCTGGAGCCGGTGAGCGTGGGTCTCGCG
GTATCATTGCAGCACTGGGGCCAGATGGTAAGCCCTCCCGTATCGTAGTTATCTACACGACGGGGAGTCA
GGCAACTATGGATGAACGAAATAGACAGATCGCTGAGATAGGTGCCTCACTGATTAAGCATTGGTAACTG
TCAGACCAAGTTTACTCATATATACTTTAGATTGATTTAAAACTTCATTTTTAATTTAAAAGGATCTAGG
TGAAGATCCTTTTTGATAATCTCATGACCAAAATCCCTTAACGTGAGTTTTCGTTCCACTGAGCGTCAGA
CCCCGTAGAAAAGATCAAAGGATCTTCTTGAGATCCTTTTTTTCTGCGCGTAATCTGCTGCTTGCAAACA
AAAAAACCACCGCTACCAGCGGTGGTTTGTTTGCCGGATCAAGAGCTACCAACTCTTTTTCCGAAGGTAA
CTGGCTTCAGCAGAGCGCAGATACCAAATACTGTTCTTCTAGTGTAGCCGTAGTTAGGCCACCACTTCAA
GAACTCTGTAGCACCGCCTACATACCTCGCTCTGCTAATCCTGTTACCAGTGGCTGCTGCCAGTGGCGAT
AAGTCGTGTCTTACCGGGTTGGACTCAAGACGATAGTTACCGGATAAGGCGCAGCGGTCGGGCTGAACGG
GGGGTTCGTGCACACAGCCCAGCTTGGAGCGAACGACCTACACCGAACTGAGATACCTACAGCGTGAGCT
ATGAGAAAGCGCCACGCTTCCCGAAGGGAGAAAGGCGGACAGGTATCCGGTAAGCGGCAGGGTCGGAACA
GGAGAGCGCACGAGGGAGCTTCCAGGGGGAAACGCCTGGTATCTTTATAGTCCTGTCGGGTTTCGCCACC
TCTGACTTGAGCGTCGATTTTTGTGATGCTCGTCAGGGGGGCGGAGCCTATGGAAAAACGCCAGCAACGC
GGCCTTTTTACGGTTCCTGGCCTTTTGCTGGCCTTTTGCTCACATGTTCTTTCCTGCGTTATCCCCTGAT
TCTGTGGATAACCGTATTACCGCCTTTGAGTGAGCTGATACCGCTCGCCGCAGCCGAACGACCGAGCGCA
GCGAGTCAGTGAGCGAGGAAGCGGAAGAGCGCCCAATACGCAAACCGCCTCTCCCCGCGCGTTGGCCGAT
TCATTAATGCAGGATCTCGATCCCGCGAAAT
